>Addgene plasmid #173324 | RVD-CT5 | addgene full sequence | sequence record 355442 | Addgene NGS Result
GGCCAGCAAAAGGCCAGGAACCGTAAAAAGGCCGCGTTGCTGGCGTTTTTCCATAGGCTCCGCCCCCCTG
ACGAGCATCACAAAAATCGACGCTCAAGTCAGAGGTGGCGAAACCCGACAGGACTATAAAGATACCAGGC
GTTTCCCCCTGGAAGCTCCCTCGTGCGCTCTCCTGTTCCGACCCTGCCGCTTACCGGATACCTGTCCGCC
TTTCTCCCTTCGGGAAGCGTGGCGCTTTCTCATAGCTCACGCTGTAGGTATCTCAGTTCGGTGTAGGTCG
TTCGCTCCAAGCTGGGCTGTGTGCACGAACCCCCCGTTCAGCCCGACCGCTGCGCCTTATCCGGTAACTA
TCGTCTTGAGTCCAACCCGGTAAGACACGACTTATCGCCACTGGCAGCAGCCACTGGTAACAGGATTAGC
AGAGCGAGGTATGTAGGCGGTGCTACAGAGTTCTTGAAGTGGTGGCCTAACTACGGCTACACTAGAAGAA
CAGTATTTGGTATCTGCGCTCTGCTGAAGCCAGTTACCTTCGGAAAAAGAGTTGGTAGCTCTTGATCCGG
CAAACAAACCACCGCTGGTAGCGGTGGTTTTTTTGTTTGCAAGCAGCAGATTACGCGCAGAAAAAAAGGA
TCTCAAGAAGATCCTTTGATCTTTTCTACGGGGTCTGACGCTCAGTGGAACGACGCGTAACTCACGTTAA
GGGATTTTGGTCATGGGTGGCTCGACCAGATATGGTCTCAAATCGCTACAACTTGCTCGGGCGTCAGGCC
GTGGGCTTGACAGAGAACTGGTAGAAGGCGCTGAACAGTCTCAAGAGCCTGTTTGCCACCCCCATTACTA
GCAATCGCTACAACTTGCGCTGGGGTTAGTCCGTGGGCTTGACAGAGAACTGGTAGAAGGCGTTGGACGG
TTTCAAGAGCCTGTTTGCCACCGTCATGACTAGCAATTGCCGAGACCAGCTTTGGTCTAGAGGAGGCATG
ATGATATATTTTTATCTTGTGCAATGTAACATCAGAGATTTTGAGACACGGGCCAGAGCTGCCAGGAAAC
AGCTATGACCATGTAATACGACTCACTATAGGGGATATTTTATTTTCTCCCAATCAGGCTTGATCCCCAG
TAAGTCAAAAAATAGCTCGACATACTGTTCTTCCCCGATCAAGGGTTGGTTTGCGCATTCACAGTTCTCC
GCAAGAATTGATTGGCTCCAATTCTTGGAGTGGTGAATCCGTTAGCGAGGTGCCGCCGGCTTCCATTCAG
GTCGAGGTGGCCCGGCTCCATGCACCGCGACGCAACGCGGGGAGGCAGACAAGGTATAGGGCGGCGCCTA
CAATCCATGCCAACCCGTTCCATGTGCTCGCCGAGGCGGCATAAATCGCCGTGACGATCAGCGGTCCAAT
GATCGAAGTTAGGCTGGTAAGAGCCGCGAGCGATCCTTGAAGCTGTCCCTGATGGTCGTCATCTACCTGC
CTGGACAGCATGGCCTGCAACGCGGGCATCCCGATGCCGCCGGAAGCGAGAAGAATCATAATGGGGAAGG
CCATCCAGCCTCGCGTCGCGAACGCCAGCAAGACGTAGCCCAGCGCGTCGGCCGCCATGCCGGCGATAAT
GGCCTGCTTCTCGCCGAAACGTTTGGTGGCGGGACCAGTGACGAAGGCTTGAGCGAGGGCGTGCAAGATT
CCGAATACCGCAAGCGACAGGCCGATCATCGTCGCGCTCCAGCGAAAGCGGTCCTCGCCGAAAATGACCC
AGAGCGCTGCCGGCACCTGTCCTACGAGTTGCATGATAAAGAAGACAGTCATAAGTGCGGCGACGATAGT
CATGCCCCGCGCCCACCGGAAGGAGCTGACTGGGTTGAAGGCTCTCAAGGGCATGGGTCGGCGCTCTCCC
TTATGCGACTCCTGCATTAGGAAGCAGCCCAGTAGTAGGTTGAGGCCGTTGAGCACCGCCGCCGCAAGGA
ATGGTGCATGTAAGGAGATGGCGCCCAACAGTCCCCCGGCCACGGGGCCTGCCACCATACCCACGCCGAA
ACAAGCGCTCATGAGCCCGAAGTGGCGAGCCCGATCTTCCCCATCGGTGATGTCGGCGATATAGGCGCCA
GCAACCGCACCTGTGGCGCCGGTGATGCCGGCCACGATGCGTCCGGCGTAGAGAATCCACAGGACGGGTG
TGGTCGCCATGATCGCGTAGTCGATAGTGGCTCCAAGTAGCGAAGCGAGCAGGACTGGGCGGCGGCCAAA
GCGGTCGGACAGTGCTCCGAGAACGGGTGCGCATAGAAATTGCATCAACGCATATAGCGCTAGCAGCACG
CCATAGTGACTGGCGATGCTGTCGGAATGGACGATATCCCGCAAGAGGCCCGGCAGTACCGGCATAACCA
AGCCTATGCCTACAGCATCCAGGGTGACGGTGCCGAGGATGACGATGAGCGCATTGTTAGATTTCATACA
CGGTGCCTGACTGCGTTAGCAATTTAACTGTGATAAACTACCGCATTAAAGCTAATCGATGATAAGCTGT
CAAACATGAGAATTAATTCATGTTCTTTCCTGCGTTATCCCCTGATTCTGTGGATAACGCAGGAAAGAAC
ATGTGAGCAAAA
Features (pLannotate 1.2.2; 6 found; start..end, strand, type, name):
     48..636     -  rep_origin     ori: high-copy-number ColE1/pMB1/pBR322/pUC origin of replication
   1064..1082    +  promoter       T7 promoter: promoter for bacteriophage T7 RNA polymerase
   1085..1159    -  CDS            KanR (fragment): aminoglycoside phosphotransferase; aphA-3; confers resistance to kanamycin
   1257..2447    -  CDS            TcR: tetracycline efflux protein; tet; confers resistance to tetracycline
   2495..2523    -  promoter       tet promoter: E. coli promoter for tetracycline efflux protein gene
   2539..2578    +  rep_origin     RSF ori (fragment): Plasmids containing the RSF 1030 origin of replication can be propagated in E. coli cells that contain additional plasmids with compatible origins.
