[The description below was written by a language model from this plasmid's Addgene catalogue record and pLannotate feature annotations shown in this document.]
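Description:
RVD-CT5 is a small (about 2.6 kb) bacterial cloning plasmid that serves as one module in a library for building TALE DNA-binding arrays. It is based on a tetracycline-resistant T vector and is maintained in E. coli through a high-copy ColE1/pUC-type origin of replication. Selection relies on the TcR tetracycline efflux gene driven by its native tet promoter. The annotation also picks up a T7 promoter, a short fragment of a kanamycin resistance gene and a short fragment of an RSF origin. These two fragments appear to be non-functional remnants of the backbone's construction rather than working parts, and tetracycline is the only resistance listed in the record.

The payload is a synthetic dimer of two TALE repeat units carrying the repeat-variable diresidues HD and NG, designated for position 5 of an array and inserted at the TA cloning site of the vector. In the standard TALE code, HD recognises cytosine and NG recognises thymine, which matches the "CT" in the plasmid name. The automated feature table does not annotate the insert itself, so its exact coordinates and flanking assembly sites cannot be read from the record, and the cloning sites are listed as unknown. There is no eukaryotic expression cassette, so the plasmid is a parts donor rather than an expression construct.

Its stated purpose is one-step assembly of custom RVD arrays. Position-specific dimer modules like this one are combined in order to produce a TALE domain targeting a chosen sequence. Such arrays can be used in TALE-based tools, including DdCBE cytosine base editors for mitochondrial DNA, which the associated work applied to modelling mitochondrial disease in zebrafish.
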