Addgene plasmid #173324: RVD-CT5
Purpose: One-step assembly of custom RVD arrays to construct DdCBE, TALE, etc.
Depositing lab: Bin Shen. Depositing organization: Nanjing Medical University. Publication: Precision modeling of mitochondrial diseases in zebrafish via DdCBE-mediated mtDNA base editing. Guo J, Zhang X, Chen X, Sun H, Dai Y, Wang J, Qian X, Tan L, Lou X, Shen B. Cell Discov. 2021 Sep 3;7(1):78. doi: 10.1038/s41421-021-00307-9. PubMed 34480028.
Backbone
  Vector backbone: TetR T vector
  Vector type: Unspecified
Growth in bacteria
  Bacterial resistance: Tetracycline, 10 μg/mL
  Growth temperature: 37°C
  Growth strain: DH5alpha
  Copy number: High Copy
Gene/Insert
  Gene/Insert name: HD-NG dimer RVD at Position5
  Species: Synthetic
  Mutation: no
  Cloning method: Restriction Enzyme; 5′ cloning site Unknown (unknown if destroyed)
Terms and licenses: Academic/Nonprofit Terms; Industry Terms: Not Available to Industry
Depositor comments: RVD is inserted into TA site of TetR T vector
How to cite: RVD-CT5 was a gift from Bin Shen (Addgene plasmid # 173324 ; http://n2t.net/addgene:173324 ; RRID:Addgene_173324)
