>Addgene plasmid #173324 | RVD-CT5 | depositor partial sequence | sequence record 336279 | RVD flanked by two Bsa I sites
GGTCTCGGCAATTGCTAGTCATGACGGTGGCAAACAGGCTCTTGAAACCGTCCAACGCCTTCTACCAGTT
CTCTGTCAAGCCCACGGACTAACCCCAGCGCAAGTTGTAGCGATTGCTAGTAATGGGGGTGGCAAACAGG
CTCTTGAGACTGTTCAGCGCCTTCTACCAGTTCTCTGTCAAGCCCACGGCCTGACGCCCGAGCAAGTTGT
AGCGATTTGAGACC
